Addgene plasmid #213200: CCR4-DuET
Purpose: The DuET construct encodes the named human GPCR engineered with a cleaved hemagglutinin signal peptide, a 5' FLAG and a 3' 1D4 epitope tag optimized for expression in mammalian cells and proteomics studies.
Depositing lab: Thomas Sakmar. Depositing organization: Rockefeller University. Publication: Multiplexed selectivity screening of anti-GPCR antibodies. Dahl L, Kotliar IB, Bendes A, Dodig-Crnkovic T, Fromm S, Elofsson A, Uhlen M, Sakmar TP, Schwenk JM. Sci Adv. 2023 May 3;9(18):eadf9297. doi: 10.1126/sciadv.adf9297. Epub 2023 May 3. PubMed 37134173.
Backbone
  Vector backbone: pcDNA 3.1 (+)
  Vector type: Mammalian Expression
Growth in bacteria
  Bacterial resistance: Ampicillin, 100 μg/mL
  Growth temperature: 37°C
  Growth strain: DH5alpha
  Copy number: High Copy
Gene/Insert
  Gene/Insert name: CCR4 (alt names: C-C motif chemokine receptor 4; CC-CKR-4, CD194, ChemR13, CKR4, CMKBR4, k5-5)
  Species: H. sapiens (human)
  Entrez Gene: CCR4 (a.k.a. CC-CKR-4, CD194, CKR4, CMKBR4, ChemR13, HGCN:14099, K5-5)
  Promoter: CMV, T7
  Tag / fusion protein: FLAG (N terminal on insert); 1D4 (C terminal on insert)
  Cloning method: Gibson Cloning
Terms and licenses: Academic/Nonprofit Terms; Industry Terms: Not Available to Industry
Depositor comments: Class: A, Family: Chemokine. Ensembl ID: ENSG00000183813, Uniprot ID: P51679
How to cite: CCR4-DuET was a gift from Thomas Sakmar (Addgene plasmid # 213200 ; http://n2t.net/addgene:213200 ; RRID:Addgene_213200)
