[The description below was written by a language model from this plasmid's Addgene catalogue record and pLannotate feature annotations shown in this document.]
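Description:
CCR4-DuET is a mammalian expression plasmid built on the pcDNA 3.1 (+) backbone that carries the human C-C motif chemokine receptor 4 (CCR4, also known as CD194), a class A GPCR of the chemokine receptor family. It is propagated in E. coli as a high-copy plasmid through a ColE1/pUC-type origin and selected with ampicillin via the β-lactamase gene. The backbone also contains an f1 phage origin and an SV40 promoter-driven neomycin phosphotransferase cassette with an SV40 polyadenylation signal, which in this type of vector allows G418 selection of stably transfected mammalian cells. Short annotated fragments such as the lac promoter/operator region, a piece of ble, and a small HIV-1 LTR-like match appear to be backbone remnants or annotation artefacts rather than functional parts.

The receptor coding sequence sits downstream of the human cytomegalovirus immediate early enhancer and promoter and is terminated by the bovine growth hormone polyadenylation signal. A T7 promoter between the CMV promoter and the insert can support in vitro transcription. According to the record, the "DuET" design places a cleavable hemagglutinin signal peptide and a FLAG epitope at the N terminus of the receptor and a 1D4 epitope at the C terminus. The feature table detects the FLAG-type sequence just upstream of the CCR4 open reading frame but does not separately annotate the signal peptide or the 1D4 tag. The insert was assembled by Gibson cloning. The dual tags allow capture and detection of the expressed receptor from either end, and the construct is intended for expression in mammalian cells and proteomics work. The associated study concerned multiplexed selectivity screening of anti-GPCR antibodies.
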