Features (pLannotate 1.2.2; 21 found; start..end, strand, type, name):
    818..922     -  promoter       AmpR promoter: bla
    981..1033    -  misc_feature   bom (fragment): basis of mobility region from pBR322
   1188..1567    +  enhancer       CMV enhancer: human cytomegalovirus immediate early enhancer
   1568..1771    +  promoter       CMV promoter: human cytomegalovirus (CMV) immediate early promoter
   1767..1800    +  LTR            5' LTR (truncated) (fragment): truncated 5' long terminal repeat (LTR) from HIV-1
   1816..1834    +  promoter       T7 promoter: promoter for bacteriophage T7 RNA polymerase
   1927..1947    +  CDS            3xFLAG (fragment): three tandem FLAG® epitope tags
   1960..3039    +  CDS            CCR4: CCR4_HUMAN - Also known as CMKBR4. Experimental evidence at protein level: Swiss-Prot protein existence level 1. High affinity receptor for the C-C type chemokines CCL17/TARC, CCL22/MDC and CKLF isoform 1/CKLF1. The activity of this receptor is mediated by G(i) proteins which activate a phosphatidylinositol-calcium second messenger system. Can function as a chemoattractant homing receptor on circulating memory lymphocytes and as a coreceptor for some primary HIV-2 isolates. In the CNS, could mediate hippocampal-neuron survival. From Homo sapiens (Human).
   3170..3394    +  polyA_signal   bGH poly(A) signal: bovine growth hormone polyadenylation signal
   3398..3419    +  promoter       SV40 promoter (fragment): SV40 enhancer and early promoter
   3440..3868    +  rep_origin     f1 ori (sequence partly withheld): f1 bacteriophage origin of replication; arrow indicates direction of (+) strand synthesis
   3882..4211    +  promoter       SV40 promoter: SV40 enhancer and early promoter
   4278..5069    +  CDS            neo: KKA2_KLEPN - Also known as kan, nptII. Experimental evidence at protein level: Swiss-Prot protein existence level 1. Resistance to kanamycin, neomycin, paromomycin, ribostamycin, butirosin and gentamicin B. From Klebsiella pneumoniae.
   5093..5251    +  CDS            ble (fragment): BLE_KLEPN - Experimental evidence at protein level: Swiss-Prot protein existence level 1. Binding protein with a strong affinity to the bleomycin family of antibiotics. Binds to CL990; an antimitotic-antibiotic compound. From Klebsiella pneumoniae.
   5246..5367    +  polyA_signal   SV40 poly(A) signal: SV40 polyadenylation signal
   5440..5456    -  protein_bind   lac operator: The lac repressor binds to the lac operator to inhibit transcription in E. coli. This inhibition can be relieved by adding lactose or isopropyl-β-D-thiogalactopyranoside (IPTG). lac repressor encoded by lacI
   5464..5494    -  promoter       lac promoter: promoter for the E. coli lac operon
   5509..5530    -  protein_bind   CAP binding site: CAP binding activates transcription in the presence of cAMP. E. coli catabolite activator protein
   5543..5635    -  CDS            lacI (fragment): lac repressor; lacI; The lac repressor binds to the lac operator to inhibit transcription in E. coli. This inhibition can be relieved by adding lactose or isopropyl-β-D-thiogalactopyranoside (IPTG).
   5818..6406    -  rep_origin     ori: high-copy-number ColE1/pMB1/pBR322/pUC origin of replication
   6577..817     -  CDS            AmpR (across the origin): β-lactamase; bla; confers resistance to ampicillin, carbenicillin, and related antibiotics
>Addgene plasmid #213200 | CCR4-DuET | addgene full sequence | sequence record 430763 | Addgene NGS Result
TATTTCGTTCATCCATAGTTGCCTGACTCCCCGTCGTGTAGATAACTACGATACGGGAGGGCTTACCATC
TGGCCCCAGTGCTGCAATGATACCGCGAGACCCACGCTCACCGGCTCCAGATTTATCAGCAATAAACCAG
CCAGCCGGAAGGGCCGAGCGCAGAAGTGGTCCTGCAACTTTATCCGCCTCCATCCAGTCTATTAATTGTT
GCCGGGAAGCTAGAGTAAGTAGTTCGCCAGTTAATAGTTTGCGCAACGTTGTTGCCATTGCTACAGGCAT
CGTGGTGTCACGCTCGTCGTTTGGTATGGCTTCATTCAGCTCCGGTTCCCAACGATCAAGGCGAGTTACA
TGATCCCCCATGTTGTGCAAAAAAGCGGTTAGCTCCTTCGGTCCTCCGATCGTTGTCAGAAGTAAGTTGG
CCGCAGTGTTATCACTCATGGTTATGGCAGCACTGCATAATTCTCTTACTGTCATGCCATCCGTAAGATG
CTTTTCTGTGACTGGTGAGTACTCAACCAAGTCATTCTGAGAATAGTGTATGCGGCGACCGAGTTGCTCT
TGCCCGGCGTCAATACGGGATAATACCGCGCCACATAGCAGAACTTTAAAAGTGCTCATCATTGGAAAAC
GTTCTTCGGGGCGAAAACTCTCAAGGATCTTACCGCTGTTGAGATCCAGTTCGATGTAACCCACTCGTGC
ACCCAACTGATCTTCAGCATCTTTTACTTTCACCAGCGTTTCTGGGTGAGCAAAAACAGGAAGGCAAAAT
GCCGCAAAAAAGGGAATAAGGGCGACACGGAAATGTTGAATACTCATACTCTTCCTTTTTCAATATTATT
GAAGCATTTATCAGGGTTATTGTCTCATGAGCGGATACATATTTGAATGTATTTAGAAAAATAAACAAAT
AGGGGTTCCGCGCACATTTCCCCGAAAAGTGCCACCTGACGTCGACGGATCGGGAGATCTCCCGATCCCC
TATGGTGCACTCTCAGTACAATCTGCTCTGATGCCGCATAGTTAAGCCAGTATCTGCTCCCTGCTTGTGT
GTTGGAGGTCGCTGAGTAGTGCGCGAGCAAAATTTAAGCTACAACAAGGCAAGGCTTGACCGACATTTGC
ATGAAGAATCTGCTTAGGGTTAGGCGTTTTGCGCTGCTTCGCGATGTACGGGCCAGATATACGCGTTGAC
ATTGATTATTGACTAGTTATTAATAGTAATCAATTACGGGGTCATTAGTTCATAGCCCATATATGGAGTT
CCGCGTTACATAACTTACGGTAAATGGCCCGCCTGGCTGACCGCCCAACGACCCCCGCCCATTGACGTCA
ATAATGACGTATGTTCCCATAGTAACGCCAATAGGGACTTTCCATTGACGTCAATGGGTGGAGTATTTAC
GGTAAACTGCCCACTTGGCAGTACATCAAGTGTATCATATGCCAAGTACGCCCCCTATTGACGTCAATGA
CGGTAAATGGCCCGCCTGGCATTATGCCCAGTACATGACCTTATGGGACTTTCCTACTTGGCAGTACATC
TACGTATTAGTCATCGCTATTACCATGGTGATGCGGTTTTGGCAGTACATCAATGGGCGTGGATAGCGGT
TTGACTCACGGGGATTTCCAAGTCTCCACCCCATTGACGTCAATGGGAGTTTGTTTTGGCACCAAAATCA
ACGGGACTTTCCAAAATGTCGTAACAACTCCGCCCCATTGACGCAAATGGGCGGTAGGCGTGTACGGTGG
GAGGTCTATATAAGCAGAGCTCTCTGGCTAACTAGAGAACCCACTGCTTACTGGCTTATCGAAATTAATA
CGACTCACTATAGGGAGACCCAAGCTGGCTAGCGTTTAAACTTAAGCTTAGCGCCACCATGAAGACGATC
ATCGCCCTGAGCTACATCTTCTGCCTGGTATTCGCCGACTACAAGGACGATGATGACGCCAGCATCGATA
TGAATCCCACTGACATCGCAGATACCACTTTGGACGAGAGTATCTACAGCAATTACTACTTGTACGAAAG
CATCCCAAAGCCGTGCACTAAGGAGGGCATTAAAGCGTTCGGGGAGCTTTTCCTCCCCCCCTTGTACTCC
CTGGTGTTTGTCTTCGGCTTGTTGGGTAACTCCGTTGTGGTATTGGTATTGTTCAAGTACAAGAGACTTA
GGAGCATGACCGACGTTTACTTGCTGAATCTGGCAATTAGCGATCTTCTTTTCGTATTTTCCCTGCCCTT
TTGGGGGTATTATGCGGCCGACCAGTGGGTGTTCGGACTCGGCCTGTGTAAGATGATTTCTTGGATGTAC
CTTGTGGGGTTCTACTCAGGGATCTTTTTCGTGATGCTCATGTCTATTGATAGATATTTGGCCATTGTGC
ATGCTGTCTTTTCTCTTCGGGCAAGGACTCTCACCTATGGGGTTATTACCTCCCTGGCCACGTGGTCAGT
GGCAGTTTTCGCCTCACTCCCCGGATTCCTCTTCAGCACGTGCTACACAGAGCGCAACCATACGTATTGT
AAGACCAAGTACAGCCTCAATAGCACAACATGGAAGGTGCTTTCTAGTCTGGAGATTAATATCCTGGGGC
TTGTGATTCCGCTGGGCATCATGCTCTTTTGCTACAGCATGATAATTAGAACACTGCAGCATTGTAAAAA
CGAGAAAAAAAACAAGGCGGTCAAGATGATCTTCGCAGTGGTAGTACTGTTCCTGGGGTTCTGGACACCT
TATAACATAGTACTCTTTTTGGAAACACTGGTAGAACTCGAAGTACTGCAGGATTGCACCTTCGAGCGCT
ACCTGGATTACGCCATCCAGGCTACCGAGACACTTGCCTTCGTACACTGTTGTCTTAATCCAATTATCTA
CTTTTTCCTTGGCGAAAAGTTCAGAAAGTACATTTTGCAGCTCTTTAAGACCTGCCGGGGTCTCTTTGTG
TTGTGTCAATATTGCGGGCTTCTCCAGATCTACAGCGCGGACACACCCTCAAGCTCTTATACACAGAGTA
CAATGGACCATGACCTGCATGACGCCCTCATCGATACCGGTGGACGCACCGGTGAATTCGATGAGGCCAG
CACCACCGTGTCTAAGACCGAGACTTCTCAGGTGGCCCCTGCCTAACTCGAGTCTAGAGGGCCCGTTTAA
ACCCGCTGATCAGCCTCGACTGTGCCTTCTAGTTGCCAGCCATCTGTTGTTTGCCCCTCCCCCGTGCCTT
CCTTGACCCTGGAAGGTGCCACTCCCACTGTCCTTTCCTAATAAAATGAGGAAATTGCATCGCATTGTCT
GAGTAGGTGTCATTCTATTCTGGGGGGTGGGGTGGGGCAGGACAGCAAGGGGGAGGATTGGGAAGACAAT
AGCAGGCATGCTGGGGATGCGGTGGGCTCTATGGCTTCTGAGGCGGAAAGAACCAGCTGGGGCTCTAGGG
GGTATCCCC
[124 nt withheld, positions 3440-3563]
C
[91 nt withheld, positions 3565-3655]
A
[49 nt withheld, positions 3657-3705]
CCTTTGACGTTGGAGTCCACGTTCTTT
[37 nt withheld, positions 3733-3769]
ACCCTATCTCGGTCTATTCTTTTGATTTATAAGGGATTTTGCCGATTTCGGCCTATTGGTTAAAAAATGA
GCTGATTTAACAAAAATTTAACGCGAATTAATTCTGTGGAATGTGTGTCAGTTAGGGTGTGGAAAGTCCC
CAGGCTCCCCAGCAGGCAGAAGTATGCAAAGCATGCATCTCAATTAGTCAGCAACCAGGTGTGGAAAGTC
CCCAGGCTCCCCAGCAGGCAGAAGTATGCAAAGCATGCATCTCAATTAGTCAGCAACCATAGTCCCGCCC
CTAACTCCGCCCATCCCGCCCCTAACTCCGCCCAGTTCCGCCCATTCTCCGCCCCATGGCTGACTAATTT
TTTTTATTTATGCAGAGGCCGAGGCCGCCTCTGCCTCTGAGCTATTCCAGAAGTAGTGAGGAGGCTTTTT
TGGAGGCCTAGGCTTTTGCAAAAAGCTCCCGGGAGCTTGTATATCCATTTTCGGATCTGATCAAGAGACA
GGATGAGGATCGTTTCGCATGATTGAACAAGATGGATTGCACGCAGGTTCTCCGGCCGCTTGGGTGGAGA
GGCTATTCGGCTATGACTGGGCACAACAGACAATCGGCTGCTCTGATGCCGCCGTGTTCCGGCTGTCAGC
GCAGGGGCGCCCGGTTCTTTTTGTCAAGACCGACCTGTCCGGTGCCCTGAATGAACTGCAGGACGAGGCA
GCGCGGCTATCGTGGCTGGCCACGACGGGCGTTCCTTGCGCAGCTGTGCTCGACGTTGTCACTGAAGCGG
GAAGGGACTGGCTGCTATTGGGCGAAGTGCCGGGGCAGGATCTCCTGTCATCTCACCTTGCTCCTGCCGA
GAAAGTATCCATCATGGCTGATGCAATGCGGCGGCTGCATACGCTTGATCCGGCTACCTGCCCATTCGAC
CACCAAGCGAAACATCGCATCGAGCGAGCACGTACTCGGATGGAAGCCGGTCTTGTCGATCAGGATGATC
TGGACGAAGAGCATCAGGGGCTCGCGCCAGCCGAACTGTTCGCCAGGCTCAAGGCGCGCATGCCCGACGG
CGAGGATCTCGTCGTGACCCATGGCGATGCCTGCTTGCCGAATATCATGGTGGAAAATGGCCGCTTTTCT
GGATTCATCGACTGTGGCCGGCTGGGTGTGGCGGACCGCTATCAGGACATAGCGTTGGCTACCCGTGATA
TTGCTGAAGAGCTTGGCGGCGAATGGGCTGACCGCTTCCTCGTGCTTTACGGTATCGCCGCTCCCGATTC
GCAGCGCATCGCCTTCTATCGCCTTCTTGACGAGTTCTTCTGAGCGGGACTCTGGGGTTCGAAATGACCG
ACCAAGCGACGCCCAACCTGCCATCACGAGATTTCGATTCCACCGCCGCCTTCTATGAAAGGTTGGGCTT
CGGAATCGTTTTCCGGGACGCCGGCTGGATGATCCTCCAGCGCGGGGATCTCATGCTGGAGTTCTTCGCC
CACCCCAACTTGTTTATTGCAGCTTATAATGGTTACAAATAAAGCAATAGCATCACAAATTTCACAAATA
AAGCATTTTTTTCACTGCATTCTAGTTGTGGTTTGTCCAAACTCATCAATGTATCTTATCATGTCTGTAT
ACCGTCGACCTCTAGCTAGAGCTTGGCGTAATCATGGTCATAGCTGTTTCCTGTGTGAAATTGTTATCCG
CTCACAATTCCACACAACATACGAGCCGGAAGCATAAAGTGTAAAGCCTGGGGTGCCTAATGAGTGAGCT
AACTCACATTAATTGCGTTGCGCTCACTGCCCGCTTTCCAGTCGGGAAACCTGTCGTGCCAGCTGCATTA
ATGAATCGGCCAACGCGCGGGGAGAGGCGGTTTGCGTATTGGGCGCTCTTCCGCTTCCTCGCTCACTGAC
TCGCTGCGCTCGGTCGTTCGGCTGCGGCGAGCGGTATCAGCTCACTCAAAGGCGGTAATACGGTTATCCA
CAGAATCAGGGGATAACGCAGGAAAGAACATGTGAGCAAAAGGCCAGCAAAAGGCCAGGAACCGTAAAAA
GGCCGCGTTGCTGGCGTTTTTCCATAGGCTCCGCCCCCCTGACGAGCATCACAAAAATCGACGCTCAAGT
CAGAGGTGGCGAAACCCGACAGGACTATAAAGATACCAGGCGTTTCCCCCTGGAAGCTCCCTCGTGCGCT
CTCCTGTTCCGACCCTGCCGCTTACCGGATACCTGTCCGCCTTTCTCCCTTCGGGAAGCGTGGCGCTTTC
TCATAGCTCACGCTGTAGGTATCTCAGTTCGGTGTAGGTCGTTCGCTCCAAGCTGGGCTGTGTGCACGAA
CCCCCCGTTCAGCCCGACCGCTGCGCCTTATCCGGTAACTATCGTCTTGAGTCCAACCCGGTAAGACACG
ACTTATCGCCACTGGCAGCAGCCACTGGTAACAGGATTAGCAGAGCGAGGTATGTAGGCGGTGCTACAGA
GTTCTTGAAGTGGTGGCCTAACTACGGCTACACTAGAAGAACGGTATTTGGTATCTGCGCTCTGCTGAAG
CCAGTTACCTTCGGAAAAAGAGTTGGTAGCTCTTGATCCGGCAAACAAACCACCGCTGGTAGCGGTGGTT
TTTTTGTTTGCAAGCAGCAGATTACGCGCAGAAAAAAAGGATCTCAAGAAGATCCTTTGATCTTTTCTAC
GGGGTCTGACGCTCAGTGGAACGAAAACTCACGTTAAGGGATTTTGGTCATGAGATTATCAAAAAGGATC
TTCACCTAGATCCTTTTAAATTAAAAATGAAGTTTTAAATCAATCTAAAGTATATATGAGTAAACTTGGT
CTGACAGTTACCAATGCTTAATCAGTGAGGCACCTATCTCAGCGATCTGTC
